LOCUS       Exported 12171 bp ds-DNA circular SYN 12-MAY-2021
DEFINITION  lentiviral expression of shRNA resistant Psd95-EGFP fusion.
ACCESSION   .
VERSION     .
KEYWORDS    FUp95GW (B7)
SOURCE      synthetic DNA construct
  ORGANISM  synthetic DNA construct
REFERENCE   1 (bases 1 to 12171)
  AUTHORS   Schluter OM, Xu W, Malenka RC
  TITLE     Alternative N-terminal domains of PSD-95 and SAP97 govern
            activity-dependent regulation of synaptic AMPA receptor function.
  JOURNAL   Neuron. 2006 Jul 6;51(1):99-111.
  PUBMED    16815335
REFERENCE   2 (bases 1 to 12171)
  AUTHORS   .
  TITLE     Direct Submission
  JOURNAL   Exported May 12, 2021 from SnapGene Server 1.1.58
            http://www.snapgene.com
FEATURES             Location/Qualifiers
     source          1..12171
                     /organism="synthetic DNA construct"
                     /mol_type="other DNA"
     primer_bind     complement(46..65)
                     /label=pRS-marker
                     /note="pRS vectors, use to sequence yeast selectable
                     marker"
     enhancer        237..616
                     /label=CMV enhancer
                     /note="human cytomegalovirus immediate early enhancer"
     promoter        618..816
                     /label=CMV promoter
                     /note="human cytomegalovirus (CMV) immediate early
                     promoter"
     primer_bind     771..791
                     /label=CMV-F
                     /note="Human CMV immediate early promoter, forward primer"
     LTR             834..1014
                     /label=5' LTR (truncated)
                     /note="truncated 5' long terminal repeat (LTR) from HIV-1"
     misc_feature    1061..1186
                     /label=HIV-1 Psi
                     /note="packaging signal of human immunodeficiency virus
                     type 1"
     misc_feature    1679..1912
                     /label=RRE
                     /note="The Rev response element (RRE) of HIV-1 allows for
                     Rev-dependent mRNA export from the nucleus to the
                     cytoplasm."
     CDS             2097..2141
                     /codon_start=1
                     /product="antigenic peptide corresponding to amino acids
                     655 to 669 of the HIV envelope protein gp41 (Lutje Hulsik
                     et al., 2013)"
                     /label=gp41 peptide
                     /note="recognized by the 2H10 single-chain llama nanobody"
                     /translation="KNEQELLELDKWASL"
     misc_feature    2439..2556
                     /label=cPPT/CTS
                     /note="central polypurine tract and central termination
                     sequence of HIV-1"
     promoter        2621..3832
                     /label=UbC promoter
                     /note="human ubiquitin C promoter"
     primer_bind     3669..3688
                     /label=hUBCpro-F
                     /note="Human Ubiquitin C (UbC) promoter, forward primer"
     regulatory      6096..6105
                     /regulatory_class="other"
                     /note="vertebrate consensus sequence for strong initiation
                     of translation (Kozak, 1987)"
     CDS             6102..6821
                     /codon_start=1
                     /product="the original enhanced GFP (Yang et al., 1996)"
                     /label=EGFP
                     /note="mammalian codon-optimized"
                     /translation="MVSKGEELFTGVVPILVELDGDVNGHKFSVSGEGEGDATYGKLTL
                     KFICTTGKLPVPWPTLVTTLTYGVQCFSRYPDHMKQHDFFKSAMPEGYVQERTIFFKDD
                     GNYKTRAEVKFEGDTLVNRIELKGIDFKEDGNILGHKLEYNYNSHNVYIMADKQKNGIK
                     VNFKIRHNIEDGSVQLADHYQQNTPIGDGPVLLPDNHYLSTQSALSKDPNEKRDHMVLL
                     EFVTAAGITLGMDELYK"
     CDS             6102..6818
                     /codon_start=1
                     /product="enhanced GFP"
                     /label=EGFP
                     /translation="MVSKGEELFTGVVPILVELDGDVNGHKFSVSGEGEGDATYGKLTL
                     KFICTTGKLPVPWPTLVTTLTYGVQCFSRYPDHMKQHDFFKSAMPEGYVQERTIFFKDD
                     GNYKTRAEVKFEGDTLVNRIELKGIDFKEDGNILGHKLEYNYNSHNVYIMADKQKNGIK
                     VNFKIRHNIEDGSVQLADHYQQNTPIGDGPVLLPDNHYLSTQSALSKDPNEKRDHMVLL
                     EFVTAAGITLGMDELYK"
     primer_bind     complement(6147..6168)
                     /label=EGFP-N
                     /note="EGFP, reverse primer"
     primer_bind     complement(6408..6427)
                     /label=EXFP-R
                     /note="For distinguishing EGFP variants, reverse primer"
     primer_bind     6755..6776
                     /label=EGFP-C
                     /note="EGFP, forward primer"
     misc_feature    6862..7450
                     /label=WPRE
                     /note="woodchuck hepatitis virus posttranscriptional
                     regulatory element"
     primer_bind     complement(6915..6935)
                     /label=WPRE-R
                     /note="WPRE, reverse primer"
     CDS             complement(7333..7344)
                     /codon_start=1
                     /product="Factor Xa recognition and cleavage site"
                     /label=Factor Xa site
                     /translation="IEGR"
     primer_bind     complement(7453..7469)
                     /label=KS primer
                     /note="common sequencing primer, one of multiple similar
                     variants"
     primer_bind     complement(7454..7470)
                     /label=pBluescriptKS
                     /note="For pBluescript vector"
     LTR             7975..8155
                     /label=5' LTR (truncated)
                     /note="truncated 5' long terminal repeat (LTR) from HIV-1"
     primer_bind     complement(8181..8198)
                     /label=BGH-rev
                     /note="Bovine growth hormone terminator, reverse primer.
                     Also called BGH reverse"
     polyA_signal    8187..8411
                     /label=bGH poly(A) signal
                     /note="bovine growth hormone polyadenylation signal"
     rep_origin      8457..8885
                     /direction=RIGHT
                     /label=f1 ori
                     /note="f1 bacteriophage origin of replication; arrow
                     indicates direction of (+) strand synthesis"
     primer_bind     complement(8544..8563)
                     /label=F1ori-R
                     /note="F1 origin, reverse primer"
     primer_bind     8754..8775
                     /label=F1ori-F
                     /note="F1 origin, forward primer"
     primer_bind     complement(8894..8914)
                     /label=pBABE 3'
                     /note="SV40 enhancer, reverse primer for pBABE vectors"
     promoter        8899..9228
                     /label=SV40 promoter
                     /note="SV40 enhancer and early promoter"
     rep_origin      9079..9214
                     /label=SV40 ori
                     /note="SV40 origin of replication"
     primer_bind     9141..9160
                     /label=SV40pro-F
                     /note="SV40 promoter/origin, forward primer"
     promoter        9276..9323
                     /label=EM7 promoter
                     /note="synthetic bacterial promoter "
     CDS             9342..9716
                     /codon_start=1
                     /gene="Sh ble from Streptoalloteichus hindustanus"
                     /product="antibiotic-binding protein"
                     /label=BleoR
                     /note="confers resistance to bleomycin, phleomycin, and
                     Zeocin(TM)"
                     /translation="MAKLTSAVPVLTARDVAGAVEFWTDRLGFSRDFVEDDFAGVVRDD
                     VTLFISAVQDQVVPDNTLAWVWVRGLDELYAEWSEVVSTNFRDASGPAMTEIGEQPWGR
                     EFALRDPAGNCVHFVAEEQD"
     polyA_signal    9846..9967
                     /label=SV40 poly(A) signal
                     /note="SV40 polyadenylation signal"
     primer_bind     complement(9883..9902)
                     /label=SV40pA-R
                     /note="SV40 polyA, reverse primer"
     primer_bind     9937..9956
                     /label=EBV-rev
                     /note="SV40 polyA terminator, reverse primer"
     primer_bind     complement(10016..10032)
                     /label=M13 rev
                     /note="common sequencing primer, one of multiple similar
                     variants"
     primer_bind     complement(10016..10032)
                     /label=M13 Reverse
                     /note="In lacZ gene. Also called M13-rev"
     primer_bind     complement(10029..10051)
                     /label=M13/pUC Reverse
                     /note="In lacZ gene"
     protein_bind    10040..10056
                     /label=lac operator
                     /bound_moiety="lac repressor encoded by lacI"
                     /note="The lac repressor binds to the lac operator to
                     inhibit transcription in E. coli. This inhibition can be
                     relieved by adding lactose or
                     isopropyl-beta-D-thiogalactopyranoside (IPTG)."
     promoter        complement(10064..10094)
                     /label=lac promoter
                     /note="promoter for the E. coli lac operon"
     protein_bind    10109..10130
                     /label=CAP binding site
                     /bound_moiety="E. coli catabolite activator protein"
                     /note="CAP binding activates transcription in the presence
                     of cAMP."
     primer_bind     complement(10247..10264)
                     /label=L4440
                     /note="L4440 vector, forward primer"
     rep_origin      complement(10418..11006)
                     /direction=LEFT
                     /label=ori
                     /note="high-copy-number ColE1/pMB1/pBR322/pUC origin of
                     replication"
     primer_bind     complement(10498..10517)
                     /label=pBR322ori-F
                     /note="pBR322 origin, forward primer"
     CDS             complement(11177..12037)
                     /codon_start=1
                     /gene="bla"
                     /product="beta-lactamase"
                     /label=AmpR
                     /note="confers resistance to ampicillin, carbenicillin, and
                     related antibiotics"
                     /translation="MSIQHFRVALIPFFAAFCLPVFAHPETLVKVKDAEDQLGARVGYI
                     ELDLNSGKILESFRPEERFPMMSTFKVLLCGAVLSRIDAGQEQLGRRIHYSQNDLVEYS
                     PVTEKHLTDGMTVRELCSAAITMSDNTAANLLLTTIGGPKELTAFLHNMGDHVTRLDRW
                     EPELNEAIPNDERDTTMPVAMATTLRKLLTGELLTLASRQQLIDWMEADKVAGPLLRSA
                     LPAGWFIADKSGAGERGSRGIIAALGPDGKPSRIVVIYTTGSQATMDERNRQIAEIGAS
                     LIKHW"
     primer_bind     11800..11819
                     /label=Amp-R
                     /note="Ampicillin resistance gene, reverse primer"
     promoter        complement(12038..12142)
                     /gene="bla"
                     /label=AmpR promoter
ORIGIN
        1 tcgacggatc gggagatctc ccgatcccct atggtgcact ctcagtacaa tctgctctga
       61 tgccgcatag ttaagccagt atctgctccc tgcttgtgtg ttggaggtcg ctgagtagtg
      121 cgcgagcaaa atttaagcta caacaaggca aggcttgacc gacaattgca tgaagaatct
      181 gcttagggtt aggcgttttg cgctgcttcg cgatgtacgg gccagatata cgcgttgaca
      241 ttgattattg actagttatt aatagtaatc aattacgggg tcattagttc atagcccata
      301 tatggagttc cgcgttacat aacttacggt aaatggcccg cctggctgac cgcccaacga
      361 cccccgccca ttgacgtcaa taatgacgta tgttcccata gtaacgccaa tagggacttt
      421 ccattgacgt caatgggtgg agtatttacg gtaaactgcc cacttggcag tacatcaagt
      481 gtatcatatg ccaagtacgc cccctattga cgtcaatgac ggtaaatggc ccgcctggca
      541 ttatgcccag tacatgacct tatgggactt tcctacttgg cagtacatct acgtattagt
      601 catcgctatt accatggtga tgcggttttg gcagtacatc aatgggcgtg gatagcggtt
      661 tgactcacgg ggatttccaa gtctccaccc cattgacgtc aatgggagtt tgttttggca
      721 ccaaaatcaa cgggactttc caaaatgtcg taacaactcc gccccattga cgcaaatggg
      781 cggtaggcgt gtacggtggg aggtctatat aagcagcgcg ttttgcctgt actgggtctc
      841 tctggttaga ccagatctga gcctgggagc tctctggcta actagggaac ccactgctta
      901 agcctcaata aagcttgcct tgagtgcttc aagtagtgtg tgcccgtctg ttgtgtgact
      961 ctggtaacta gagatccctc agaccctttt agtcagtgtg gaaaatctct agcagtggcg
     1021 cccgaacagg gacttgaaag cgaaagggaa accagaggag ctctctcgac gcaggactcg
     1081 gcttgctgaa gcgcgcacgg caagaggcga ggggcggcga ctggtgagta cgccaaaaat
     1141 tttgactagc ggaggctaga aggagagaga tgggtgcgag agcgtcagta ttaagcgggg
     1201 gagaattaga tcgcgatggg aaaaaattcg gttaaggcca gggggaaaga aaaaatataa
     1261 attaaaacat atagtatggg caagcaggga gctagaacga ttcgcagtta atcctggcct
     1321 gttagaaaca tcagaaggct gtagacaaat actgggacag ctacaaccat cccttcagac
     1381 aggatcagaa gaacttagat cattatataa tacagtagca accctctatt gtgtgcatca
     1441 aaggatagag ataaaagaca ccaaggaagc tttagacaag atagaggaag agcaaaacaa
     1501 aagtaagacc accgcacagc aagcggccgc tgatcttcag acctggagga ggagatatga
     1561 gggacaattg gagaagtgaa ttatataaat ataaagtagt aaaaattgaa ccattaggag
     1621 tagcacccac caaggcaaag agaagagtgg tgcagagaga aaaaagagca gtgggaatag
     1681 gagctttgtt ccttgggttc ttgggagcag caggaagcac tatgggcgca gcgtcaatga
     1741 cgctgacggt acaggccaga caattattgt ctggtatagt gcagcagcag aacaatttgc
     1801 tgagggctat tgaggcgcaa cagcatctgt tgcaactcac agtctggggc atcaagcagc
     1861 tccaggcaag aatcctggct gtggaaagat acctaaagga tcaacagctc ctggggattt
     1921 ggggttgctc tggaaaactc atttgcacca ctgctgtgcc ttggaatgct agttggagta
     1981 ataaatctct ggaacagatt tggaatcaca cgacctggat ggagtgggac agagaaatta
     2041 acaattacac aagcttaata cactccttaa ttgaagaatc gcaaaaccag caagaaaaga
     2101 atgaacaaga attattggaa ttagataaat gggcaagttt gtggaattgg tttaacataa
     2161 caaattggct gtggtatata aaattattca taatgatagt aggaggcttg gtaggtttaa
     2221 gaatagtttt tgctgtactt tctatagtga atagagttag gcagggatat tcaccattat
     2281 cgtttcagac ccacctccca accccgaggg gacccgacag gcccgaagga atagaagaag
     2341 aaggtggaga gagagacaga gacagatcca ttcgattagt gaacggatcg gcactgcgtg
     2401 cgccaattct gcagacaaat ggcagtattc atccacaatt ttaaaagaaa aggggggatt
     2461 ggggggtaca gtgcagggga aagaatagta gacataatag caacagacat acaaactaaa
     2521 gaattacaaa aacaaattac aaaaattcaa aattttcggg tttattacag ggacagcaga
     2581 gatccagttt ggttaattaa cccgtgtcgg ctccagatct ggcctccgcg ccgggttttg
     2641 gcgcctcccg cgggcgcccc cctcctcacg gcgagcgctg ccacgtcaga cgaagggcgc
     2701 agcgagcgtc ctgatccttc cgcccggacg ctcaggacag cggcccgctg ctcataagac
     2761 tcggccttag aaccccagta tcagcagaag gacattttag gacgggactt gggtgactct
     2821 agggcactgg ttttctttcc agagagcgga acaggcgagg aaaagtagtc ccttctcggc
     2881 gattctgcgg agggatctcc gtggggcggt gaacgccgat gattatataa ggacgcgccg
     2941 ggtgtggcac agctagttcc gtcgcagccg ggatttgggt cgcggttctt gtttgtggat
     3001 cgctgtgatc gtcacttggt gagtagcggg ctgctgggct ggccggggct ttcgtggccg
     3061 ccgggccgct cggtgggacg gaagcgtgtg gagagaccgc caagggctgt agtctgggtc
     3121 cgcgagcaag gttgccctga actgggggtt ggggggagcg cagcaaaatg gcggctgttc
     3181 ccgagtcttg aatggaagac gcttgtgagg cgggctgtga ggtcgttgaa acaaggtggg
     3241 gggcatggtg ggcggcaaga acccaaggtc ttgaggcctt cgctaatgcg ggaaagctct
     3301 tattcgggtg agatgggctg gggcaccatc tggggaccct gacgtgaagt ttgtcactga
     3361 ctggagaact cggtttgtcg tctgttgcgg gggcggcagt tatggcggtg ccgttgggca
     3421 gtgcacccgt acctttggga gcgcgcgccc tcgtcgtgtc gtgacgtcac ccgttctgtt
     3481 ggcttataat gcagggtggg gccacctgcc ggtaggtgtg cggtaggctt ttctccgtcg
     3541 caggacgcag ggttcgggcc tagggtaggc tctcctgaat cgacaggcgc cggacctctg
     3601 gtgaggggag ggataagtga ggcgtcagtt tctttggtcg gttttatgta cctatcttct
     3661 taagtagctg aagctccggt tttgaactat gcgctcgggg ttggcgagtg tgttttgtga
     3721 agttttttag gcaccttttg aaatgtaatc atttgggtca atatgtaatt ttcagtgtta
     3781 gactagtaaa ttgtccgcta aattctggcc gtttttggct tttttgttag acgaagcttg
     3841 ggctgcaggt cgactctaga ggatccccgg gtaccggaat tcgccctttc tagaccacca
     3901 tggactgtct ctgtatagtg acaaccaaga aataccgcta ccaagatgaa gacacgcccc
     3961 ctctggaaca cagcccggcc cacctcccca accaggccaa ttctccccct gtgattgtca
     4021 acacggacac cctagaagcc ccaggatatg agttgcaggt gaatggaaca gagggggaga
     4081 tggagtatga ggagatcaca ttggaaaggg gtaactcagg tctgggcttc agcatcgcag
     4141 gtggcactga caacccgcac atcggtgacg acccgtccat ttttatcacc aagatcattc
     4201 ctggtggggc tgcagcccag gatggccgcc tcagggtcaa tgacagcatc ctgtttgtaa
     4261 atgaagtgga cgtacgagag gtgacccatt cagctgcggt ggaggccctc aaagaggcag
     4321 gttccatcgt tcgcctctat gtcatgcgcc ggaaaccccc agccgaaaag gtcatggaga
     4381 tcaaactcat caaagggcct aaaggacttg gcttcagcat tgcggggggc gttgggaacc
     4441 agcacatccc tggagataac agcatctatg taacgaagat catcgaagga ggtgctgccc
     4501 acaaggatgg caggttgcag attggagaca agatcctggc ggtcaacagt gtggggctgg
     4561 aggacgtcat gcacgaggat gccgtggcag ccctgaagaa cacatatgac gttgtgtacc
     4621 taaaggtggc caagcccagc aatgcctacc tgagtgacag ctatgctccc ccagacatca
     4681 caacctcgta ttctcagcac ctggacaatg agatcagtca tagcagctac ttgggcactg
     4741 actaccccac agccatgacc cccacttccc ctcggcgcta ctcccctgtg gccaaggacc
     4801 tgctggggga ggaagacatt ccccgggaac caaggcggat cgtgatccat cggggctcca
     4861 ccggcctggg cttcaacatc gtgggcggcg aggatggtga aggcatcttc atctccttca
     4921 tccttgctgg gggtccagcc gacctcagtg gggagctacg gaagggggac cagatcctgt
     4981 cggtcaatgg tgttgacctc cgcaatgcca gtcacgaaca ggctgccatt gccctgaaga
     5041 atgcgggtca gacggtcacg atcatcgctc agtataaacc agaagagtat agtcgattcg
     5101 aggccaagat ccatgatctt cgggaacagc tcatgaatag tagcctaggc tcagggactg
     5161 catccttgcg aagcaacccc aagaggggct tctacattag ggccctgttt gattacgaca
     5221 agaccaagga ctgcggtttc ttgagccagg ccctgagctt ccgcttcggg gatgtgcttc
     5281 atgtcattga cgctggtgac gaagagtggt ggcaagcacg gcgggtccac tccgacagtg
     5341 agaccgacga cattggcttc attcccagca aacggcgggt cgagcgacga gagtggtcaa
     5401 ggttaaaggc caaggactgg ggctccagct ctggatcaca gggtcgagaa gactcggttc
     5461 tgagctatga gacggtgacc cagatggaag tgcactatgc tcgtcccatc atcatccttg
     5521 gacccaccaa agaccgtgcc aacgatgatc ttctctccga gttccccgac aagtttggat
     5581 cctgtgtccc tcatacgaca cgtcctaagc gggaatatga gatagacggc cgggattacc
     5641 actttgtctc ctcccgggag aaaatggaga aggacatcca ggcacacaag ttcattgagg
     5701 ctggccagta caacagccac ctctatggga ccagcgtcca gtctgtgcga gaggtagcag
     5761 agcaggggaa gcactgcatc ctcgatgtct cggccaatgc cgtgcggcgg ctgcaggcgg
     5821 cccacctgca ccccatcgcc atcttcatcc gtccccgctc cctggagaat gtgctagaga
     5881 tcaataagcg gatcacagag gagcaagccc ggaaagcctt cgacagagcc acgaagctgg
     5941 agcaggagtt cacagagtgc ttctcagcca tcgtagaggg cgacagcttt gaagagatct
     6001 atcacaaagt gaaacgtgtc attgaagacc tctcaggccc ctacatctgg gtcccagccc
     6061 gagagagact cggtaccgcg ggcccgggat ccatcgccac catggtgagc aagggcgagg
     6121 agctgttcac cggggtggtg cccatcctgg tcgagctgga cggcgacgta aacggccaca
     6181 agttcagcgt gtccggcgag ggcgagggcg atgccaccta cggcaagctg accctgaagt
     6241 tcatctgcac caccggcaag ctgcccgtgc cctggcccac cctcgtgacc accctgacct
     6301 acggcgtgca gtgcttcagc cgctaccccg accacatgaa gcagcacgac ttcttcaagt
     6361 ccgccatgcc cgaaggctac gtccaggagc gcaccatctt cttcaaggac gacggcaact
     6421 acaagacccg cgccgaggtg aagttcgagg gcgacaccct ggtgaaccgc atcgagctga
     6481 agggcatcga cttcaaggag gacggcaaca tcctggggca caagctggag tacaactaca
     6541 acagccacaa cgtctatatc atggccgaca agcagaagaa cggcatcaag gtgaacttca
     6601 agatccgcca caacatcgag gacggcagcg tgcagctcgc cgaccactac cagcagaaca
     6661 cccccatcgg cgacggcccc gtgctgctgc ccgacaacca ctacctgagc acccagtccg
     6721 ccctgagcaa agaccccaac gagaagcgcg atcacatggt cctgctggag ttcgtgaccg
     6781 ccgccgggat cactctcggc atggacgagc tgtacaagta aagcggccgc gactctagaa
     6841 ttcgatatca agcttatcga taatcaacct ctggattaca aaatttgtga aagattgact
     6901 ggtattctta actatgttgc tccttttacg ctatgtggat acgctgcttt aatgcctttg
     6961 tatcatgcta ttgcttcccg tatggctttc attttctcct ccttgtataa atcctggttg
     7021 ctgtctcttt atgaggagtt gtggcccgtt gtcaggcaac gtggcgtggt gtgcactgtg
     7081 tttgctgacg caacccccac tggttggggc attgccacca cctgtcagct cctttccggg
     7141 actttcgctt tccccctccc tattgccacg gcggaactca tcgccgcctg ccttgcccgc
     7201 tgctggacag gggctcggct gttgggcact gacaattccg tggtgttgtc ggggaaatca
     7261 tcgtcctttc cttggctgct cgcctgtgtt gccacctgga ttctgcgcgg gacgtccttc
     7321 tgctacgtcc cttcggccct caatccagcg gaccttcctt cccgcggcct gctgccggct
     7381 ctgcggcctc ttccgcgtct tcgccttcgc cctcagacga gtcggatctc cctttgggcc
     7441 gcctccccgc atcgataccg tcgacctcga gacctagaaa aacatggagc aatcacaagt
     7501 agcaatacag cagctaccaa tgctgattgt gcctggctag aagcacaaga ggaggaggag
     7561 gtgggttttc cagtcacacc tcaggtacct ttaagaccaa tgacttacaa ggcagctgta
     7621 gatcttagcc actttttaaa agaaaagggg ggactggaag ggctaattca ctcccaacga
     7681 agacaagata tccttgatct gtggatctac cacacacaag gctacttccc tgattggcag
     7741 aactacacac cagggccagg gatcagatat ccactgacct ttggatggtg ctacaagcta
     7801 gtaccagttg agcaagagaa ggtagaagaa gccaatgaag gagagaacac ccgcttgtta
     7861 caccctgtga gcctgcatgg gatggatgac ccggagagag aagtattaga gtggaggttt
     7921 gacagccgcc tagcatttca tcacatggcc cgagagctgc atccggactg tactgggtct
     7981 ctctggttag accagatctg agcctgggag ctctctggct aactagggaa cccactgctt
     8041 aagcctcaat aaagcttgcc ttgagtgctt caagtagtgt gtgcccgtct gttgtgtgac
     8101 tctggtaact agagatccct cagacccttt tagtcagtgt ggaaaatctc tagcagggcc
     8161 cgtttaaacc cgctgatcag cctcgactgt gccttctagt tgccagccat ctgttgtttg
     8221 cccctccccc gtgccttcct tgaccctgga aggtgccact cccactgtcc tttcctaata
     8281 aaatgaggaa attgcatcgc attgtctgag taggtgtcat tctattctgg ggggtggggt
     8341 ggggcaggac agcaaggggg aggattggga agacaatagc aggcatgctg gggatgcggt
     8401 gggctctatg gcttctgagg cggaaagaac cagctggggc tctagggggt atccccnnnn
     8461 nnnnnnnnnn nnnnnnnnnn nnnnnnnnnn nnnnnnnnnn nnnnnnnnnn nnnnnnnnnn
     8521 nnnnnnnnnn nnnnnnnnnn nnnnnnnnnn nnnnnnnnnn nnnnnnnnnn nnnnnnnnnn
     8581 cnnnnnnnnn nnnnnnnnnn nnnnnnnnnn nnnnnnnnnn nnnnnnnnnn nnnnnnnnnn
     8641 nnnnnnnnnn nnnnnnnnnn nnnnnnnnnn nnannnnnnn nnnnnnnnnn nnnnnnnnnn
     8701 nnnnnnnnnn nnnnnnnnnn nncctttgac gttggagtcc acgttcttta atagtggact
     8761 cttgttccaa actggaacaa cactcaaccc tatctcggtc tattcttttg atttataagg
     8821 gattttgccg atttcggcct attggttaaa aaatgagctg atttaacaaa aatttaacgc
     8881 gaattaattc tgtggaatgt gtgtcagtta gggtgtggaa agtccccagg ctccccagca
     8941 ggcagaagta tgcaaagcat gcatctcaat tagtcagcaa ccaggtgtgg aaagtcccca
     9001 ggctccccag caggcagaag tatgcaaagc atgcatctca attagtcagc aaccatagtc
     9061 ccgcccctaa ctccgcccat cccgccccta actccgccca gttccgccca ttctccgccc
     9121 catggctgac taattttttt tatttatgca gaggccgagg ccgcctctgc ctctgagcta
     9181 ttccagaagt agtgaggagg cttttttgga ggcctaggct tttgcaaaaa gctcccggga
     9241 gcttgtatat ccattttcgg atctgatcag cacgtgttga caattaatca tcggcatagt
     9301 atatcggcat agtataatac gacaaggtga ggaactaaac catggccaag ttgaccagtg
     9361 ccgttccggt gctcaccgcg cgcgacgtcg ccggagcggt cgagttctgg accgaccggc
     9421 tcgggttctc ccgggacttc gtggaggacg acttcgccgg tgtggtccgg gacgacgtga
     9481 ccctgttcat cagcgcggtc caggaccagg tggtgccgga caacaccctg gcctgggtgt
     9541 gggtgcgcgg cctggacgag ctgtacgccg agtggtcgga ggtcgtgtcc acgaacttcc
     9601 gggacgcctc cgggccggcc atgaccgaga tcggcgagca gccgtggggg cgggagttcg
     9661 ccctgcgcga cccggccggc aactgcgtgc acttcgtggc cgaggagcag gactgacacg
     9721 tgctacgaga tttcgattcc accgccgcct tctatgaaag gttgggcttc ggaatcgttt
     9781 tccgggacgc cggctggatg atcctccagc gcggggatct catgctggag ttcttcgccc
     9841 accccaactt gtttattgca gcttataatg gttacaaata aagcaatagc atcacaaatt
     9901 tcacaaataa agcatttttt tcactgcatt ctagttgtgg tttgtccaaa ctcatcaatg
     9961 tatcttatca tgtctgtata ccgtcgacct ctagctagag cttggcgtaa tcatggtcat
    10021 agctgtttcc tgtgtgaaat tgttatccgc tcacaattcc acacaacata cgagccggaa
    10081 gcataaagtg taaagcctgg ggtgcctaat gagtgagcta actcacatta attgcgttgc
    10141 gctcactgcc cgctttccag tcgggaaacc tgtcgtgcca gctgcattaa tgaatcggcc
    10201 aacgcgcggg gagaggcggt ttgcgtattg ggcgctcttc cgcttcctcg ctcactgact
    10261 cgctgcgctc ggtcgttcgg ctgcggcgag cggtatcagc tcactcaaag gcggtaatac
    10321 ggttatccac agaatcaggg gataacgcag gaaagaacat gtgagcaaaa ggccagcaaa
    10381 aggccaggaa ccgtaaaaag gccgcgttgc tggcgttttt ccataggctc cgcccccctg
    10441 acgagcatca caaaaatcga cgctcaagtc agaggtggcg aaacccgaca ggactataaa
    10501 gataccaggc gtttccccct ggaagctccc tcgtgcgctc tcctgttccg accctgccgc
    10561 ttaccggata cctgtccgcc tttctccctt cgggaagcgt ggcgctttct catagctcac
    10621 gctgtaggta tctcagttcg gtgtaggtcg ttcgctccaa gctgggctgt gtgcacgaac
    10681 cccccgttca gcccgaccgc tgcgccttat ccggtaacta tcgtcttgag tccaacccgg
    10741 taagacacga cttatcgcca ctggcagcag ccactggtaa caggattagc agagcgaggt
    10801 atgtaggcgg tgctacagag ttcttgaagt ggtggcctaa ctacggctac actagaagaa
    10861 cagtatttgg tatctgcgct ctgctgaagc cagttacctt cggaaaaaga gttggtagct
    10921 cttgatccgg caaacaaacc accgctggta gcggtggttt ttttgtttgc aagcagcaga
    10981 ttacgcgcag aaaaaaagga tctcaagaag atcctttgat cttttctacg gggtctgacg
    11041 ctcagtggaa cgaaaactca cgttaaggga ttttggtcat gagattatca aaaaggatct
    11101 tcacctagat ccttttaaat taaaaatgaa gttttaaatc aatctaaagt atatatgagt
    11161 aaacttggtc tgacagttac caatgcttaa tcagtgaggc acctatctca gcgatctgtc
    11221 tatttcgttc atccatagtt gcctgactcc ccgtcgtgta gataactacg atacgggagg
    11281 gcttaccatc tggccccagt gctgcaatga taccgcgaga cccacgctca ccggctccag
    11341 atttatcagc aataaaccag ccagccggaa gggccgagcg cagaagtggt cctgcaactt
    11401 tatccgcctc catccagtct attaattgtt gccgggaagc tagagtaagt agttcgccag
    11461 ttaatagttt gcgcaacgtt gttgccattg ctacaggcat cgtggtgtca cgctcgtcgt
    11521 ttggtatggc ttcattcagc tccggttccc aacgatcaag gcgagttaca tgatccccca
    11581 tgttgtgcaa aaaagcggtt agctccttcg gtcctccgat cgttgtcaga agtaagttgg
    11641 ccgcagtgtt atcactcatg gttatggcag cactgcataa ttctcttact gtcatgccat
    11701 ccgtaagatg cttttctgtg actggtgagt actcaaccaa gtcattctga gaatagtgta
    11761 tgcggcgacc gagttgctct tgcccggcgt caatacggga taataccgcg ccacatagca
    11821 gaactttaaa agtgctcatc attggaaaac gttcttcggg gcgaaaactc tcaaggatct
    11881 taccgctgtt gagatccagt tcgatgtaac ccactcgtgc acccaactga tcttcagcat
    11941 cttttacttt caccagcgtt tctgggtgag caaaaacagg aaggcaaaat gccgcaaaaa
    12001 agggaataag ggcgacacgg aaatgttgaa tactcatact cttccttttt caatattatt
    12061 gaagcattta tcagggttat tgtctcatga gcggatacat atttgaatgt atttagaaaa
    12121 ataaacaaat aggggttccg cgcacatttc cccgaaaagt gccacctgac g
//
