[The description below was written by a language model from this plasmid's Addgene catalogue record and the feature table of its GenBank file.]
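Description:
FUp95GW (B7) is an HIV-1-based lentiviral transfer plasmid built on the FUGW backbone for expressing a rat PSD-95 (Dlg4, alpha isoform) fusion to EGFP in mammalian cells. It is maintained in E. coli through a high-copy ColE1/pUC-type origin with ampicillin resistance. The backbone also carries an f1 origin and, outside the viral region, an SV40 promoter/origin plus EM7 promoter driving a bleomycin/Zeocin resistance gene.

The viral genome is transcribed in packaging cells from a CMV enhancer/promoter fused to a truncated 5' LTR. It includes the Psi packaging signal, the Rev response element for Rev-dependent nuclear export, and the cPPT/CTS element that aids nuclear import of the reverse-transcribed genome. The downstream LTR is also annotated as truncated and is followed by a bGH polyadenylation signal. Within this frame, the human ubiquitin C promoter drives the payload, and a WPRE downstream of EGFP enhances transcript stability and expression. The feature table does not annotate the PSD-95 coding sequence itself. An unannotated stretch of a little over 2 kb between the UbC promoter and EGFP is consistent with the insert lying there, upstream of EGFP, which would place the fluorescent tag at the C-terminus.

The record describes the PSD-95 sequence as shRNA-resistant, implying changes that let it escape a knockdown hairpin, although the mutations and the target site are not specified. Such a construct suits molecular replacement experiments, in which endogenous PSD-95 is silenced and the tagged recombinant protein is supplied by viral transduction. The associated work concerns how the N-terminal domains of PSD-95 and SAP97 regulate synaptic AMPA receptor function.
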