Addgene plasmid #74016: FUp95GW (B7)
Purpose: lentiviral expression of shRNA resistant Psd95-EGFP fusion
Depositing lab: Robert Malenka & Oliver Schluter & Weifeng Xu. Depositing organization: Stanford University. Publication: Alternative N-terminal domains of PSD-95 and SAP97 govern activity-dependent regulation of synaptic AMPA receptor function. Schluter OM, Xu W, Malenka RC. Neuron. 2006 Jul 6;51(1):99-111. 10.1016/j.neuron.2006.05.016 PubMed 16815335.
Backbone
  Vector backbone: FUGW
  Backbone manufacturer: David Baltimore (Addgene plasmid # 14883)
  Backbone size w/o insert (bp): 9941
  Vector type: Mammalian Expression, Lentiviral
Growth in bacteria
  Bacterial resistance: Ampicillin, 100 μg/mL
  Growth temperature: 37°C
  Growth strain: NEB Stable
  Copy number: High Copy
Gene/Insert
  Gene/Insert name: Psd95
  Species: R. norvegicus (rat)
  Entrez Gene: DLG4 (a.k.a. MRD62, PSD95, SAP-90, SAP90)
  Promoter: hUbC
  Cloning method: Unknown
  Sequencing primers: 5′ hUBCpro-F
Terms and licenses: Academic/Nonprofit Terms; Industry Terms: Not Available to Industry
Depositor comments: Map: FUGW-HinDIII-SalI-XbaI-BamHI-SmaI-KpnI-EcoRI-XbaI-(p95) PSD95 is isoform alpha.
How to cite: FUp95GW (B7) was a gift from Robert Malenka & Oliver Schluter & Weifeng Xu (Addgene plasmid # 74016 ; http://n2t.net/addgene:74016 ; RRID:Addgene_74016)
