>Addgene plasmid #74016 | FUp95GW (B7) | addgene partial sequence | sequence record 140852 | FUGW-Fwd 5'-ATTACAGGGACAGCAGAGATCC-3'
GGCCTCCGCGCCGGGTTTTGGCGCCTCCCGCGGGCGCCCCCCTCCTCACGGCGAGCGCTGCCACGTCAGA
CGAAGGGCGCAGCGAGCGTCCTGATCCTTCCGCCCGGACGCTCAGGACAGCGGCCCGCTGCTCATAAGAC
TCGGCCTTAGAACCCCAGTATCAGCAGAAGGACATTTTAGGACGGGACTTGGGTGACTCTAGGGCACTGG
TTTTCTTTCCAGAGAGCGGAACAGGCGAGGAAAAGTAGTCCCTTCTCGGCGATTCTGCGGAGGGATCTCC
GTGGGGCGGTGAACGCCGATGATTATATAAGGACGCGCCGGGTGTGGCACAGCTAGTTCCGTCGCAGCCG
GGATTTGGGTCGCGGTTCTTGTTTGTGGATCGCTGTGATCGTCACTTGGTGAGTAGCGGGCTGCTGGGCT
GGCCGGGGCTTTCGTGGCCGCCGGGCCGCTCGGTGGGACGGAAGCGTGTGGAGAGACCGCCAAGGGCTGT
AGTCTGGGTCCGCGAGCAAGGTTGCCCTGAACTGGGGGTTGGGGGGAGCGCAGCAAAATGGCGGCTGTTC
CCGAGTCTTGAATGGAAGACGCTTGTGAGGCGGGCTGTGAGGTCGTTGAAACAAGGTGGGGGGCATGGTG
GGCGGCAAGAACCCAAGGTCTTGAGGCCTTCGCTAATGCGGGAAAGCTCTTATTCGGGTGAGATGGGCTG
GGGCACCATCTGGGGACCCTGACGTGAAGTTTGTCACTGACTGGAGAACTCGGTTTGTCGTCTGTTGCGG
