>Addgene plasmid #74016 | FUp95GW (B7) | addgene partial sequence | sequence record 140931 | EGFP-N 5'-CGTCGCCGTCCAGCTCGACCAG-3'
CTTGCTCACCATGGTGGCGATGGATCCCGGGCCCGCGGTACCGAGTCTCTCTCGGGCTGGGACCCAGATG
TAGGGGCCTGAGAGGTCTTCAATGACACGTTTCACTTTGTGATAGATCTCTTCAAAGCTGTCGCCCTCTA
CGATGGCTGAGAAGCACTCTGTGAACTCCTGCTCCAGCTTCGTGGCTCTGTCGAAGGCTTTCCGGGCTTG
CTCCTCTGTGATCCGCTTATTGATCTCTAGCACATTCTCCAGGGAGCGGGGACGGATGAAGATGGCGATG
GGGTGCAGGTGGGCCGCCTGCAGCCGCCGCACGGCATTGGCCGAGACATCGAGGATGCAGTGCTTCCCCT
GCTCTGCTACCTCTCGCACAGACTGGACGCTGGTCCCATAGAGGTGGCTGTTGTACTGGCCAGCCTCAAT
GAACTTGTGTGCCTGGATGTCCTTCTCCATTTTCTCCCGGGAGGAGACAAAGTGGTAATCCCGGCCGTCT
ATCTCATATTCCCGCTTAGGACGTGTCGTATGAGGGACACAGGATCCAAACTTGTCGGGGAACTCGGAGA
GAAGATCATCGTTGGCACGGTCTTTGGTGGGTCCAAGGATGATGATGGGACGAGCATAGTGCACTTCCAT
CTGGGTCACCGTCTCATAGCTCAGAACCGAGTCTTCTCGACCCTGTGATCCAGAGCTGGAGCCCCAGTCC
TTGGCCTTTAACCTTGACCACTCTCGTCGCTCGACCCGCCGTTTGCTGGGAATGAAGCCAATGTCGTCGG
TCTCACTGTCGGAGTGGACCCGCCGTGCTTGCCACCACTCTTCGTCACCAGCGTCAATGACATGAAGCAC
ATCCC
